>Addgene plasmid #226419 | pGWB514-35S:SynVrFLS2_15-HA | addgene full sequence | sequence record 450288 | Addgene NGS Result
GGGGTACAGTCTATGCCTCGGGCATCCAAGCAGCAAGCGCGTTACGCCGTGGGTCGATGTTTGATGTTAT
GGAGCAGCAACGATGTTACGCAGCAGGGCAGTCGCCCTAAAACAAAGTTAAACATCATGGGGGAAGCGGT
GATCGCCGAAGTATCGACTCAACTATCAGAGGTAGTTGGCGTCATCGAGCGCCATCTCGAACCGACGTTG
CTGGCCGTACATTTGTACGGCTCCGCAGTGGATGGCGGCCTGAAGCCACACAGTGATATTGATTTGCTGG
TTACGGTGACCGTAAGGCTTGATGAAACAACGCGGCGAGCTTTGATCAACGACCTTTTGGAAACTTCGGC
TTCCCCTGGAGAGAGCGAGATTCTCCGCGCTGTAGAAGTCACCATTGTTGTGCACGACGACATCATTCCG
TGGCGTTATCCAGCTAAGCGCGAACTGCAATTTGGAGAATGGCAGCGCAATGACATTCTTGCAGGTATCT
TCGAGCCAGCCACGATCGACATTGATCTGGCTATCTTGCTGACAAAAGCAAGAGAACATAGCGTTGCCTT
GGTAGGTCCAGCGGCGGAGGAACTCTTTGATCCGGTTCCTGAACAGGATCTATTTGAGGCGCTAAATGAA
ACCTTAACGCTATGGAACTCGCCGCCCGACTGGGCTGGCGATGAGCGAAATGTAGTGCTTACGTTGTCCC
GCATTTGGTACAGCGCAGTAACCGGCAAAATCGCGCCGAAGGATGTCGCTGCCGACTGGGCAATGGAGCG
CCTGCCGGCCCAGTATCAGCCCGTCATACTTGAAGCTAGACAGGCTTATCTTGGACAAGAAGAAGATCGC
TTGGCCTCGCGCGCAGATCAGTTGGAAGAATTTGTCCACTACGTGAAAGGCGAGATCACCAAGGTAGTCG
GCAAATAATGTCTAGCTAGAAATTCGTTCAAGCCGACGCCGCTTCGCGGCGCGGCTTAACTCAAGCGTTA
GATGCACTAAGCACATAATTGCTCACAGCCAAACTATCAGGTCAAGTCTGCTTTTATTATTTTTAAGCGT
GCATAATAAGCCCTACACAAATTGGGAGATATATCATGCATGACCAAAATCCCTTAACGTGAGTTTTCGT
TCCACTGAGCGTCAGACCCCGTAGAAAAGATCAAAGGATCTTCTTGAGATCCTTTTTTTCTGCGCGTAAT
CTGCTGCTTGCAAACAAAAAAACCACCGCTACCAGCGGTGGTTTGTTTGCCGGATCAAAGCTACCAACTC
TTTTTCCGAAGGTAACTGGCTTCAGCAGAGCGCAGATACCAAATACTGTCCTTCTAGTGTAGCCGTAGTT
AGGCCACCACTTCAAGAACTCTGTAGCACCGCCTACATACCTCGCTCTGCTAATCCTGTTACCAGTGGCT
GCTGCCAGTGGCGATAAGTCGTGTCTTACCGGGTTGGACTCAAGACGATAGTTACCGGATAAGGCGCAGC
GGTCGGGCTGAACGGGGGGTTCGTGCACACAGCCCAGCTTGGAGCGAACGACCTACACCGAACTGAGATA
CCTACAGCGTGAGCTATGAGAAAGCGCCACGCTTCCCGAAGGGAGAAAGGCGGACAGGTATCCGGTAAGC
GGCAGGGTCGGAACAGGAGAGCGCACGAGGGAGCTTCCAGGGGGAAACGCCTGGTATCTTTATAGTCCTG
TCGGGTTTCGCCACCTCTGACTTGAGCGTCGATTTTTGTGATGCTCGTCAGGGGGGCGGAGCCTATGGAA
AAACGCCAGCAACGCGGCCTTTTTACGGTTCCTGGCCTTTTGCTGGCCTTTTGCTCACATGTTCTTTCCT
GCGTTATCCCCTGATTCTGTGGATAACCGTATTACCGCCTTTGAGTGAGCTGATACCGCTCGCCGCAGCC
GAACGACCGAGCGCAGCGAGTCAGTGAGCGAGGAAGCGGAAGAGCGCCTGATGCGGTATTTTCTCCTTAC
GCATCTGTGCGGTATTTCACACCGCATATGGTGCACTCTCAGTACAATCTGCTCTGATGCCGCATAGTTA
AGCCAGTATACACTCCGCTATCGCTACGTGACTGGGTCATGGCTGCGCCCCGACACCCGCCAACACCCGC
TGACGCGCCCTGACGGGCTTGTCTGCTCCCGGCATCCGCTTACAGACAAGCTGTGACCGTCTCCGGGAGC
TGCATGTGTCAGAGGTTTTCACCGTCATCACCGAAACGCGCGAGGCAGGGTGCCTTGATGTGGGCGCCGG
CGGTCGAGTGGCGACGGCGCGGCTTGTCCGCGCCCTGGTAGATTGCCTGGCCGTAGGCCAGCCATTTTTG
AGCGGCCAGCGGCCGCGATAGGCCGACGCGAAGCGGCGGGGCGTAGGGAGCGCAGCGACCGAAGGGTAGG
CGCTTTTTGCAGCTCTTCGGCTGTGCGCTGGCCAGACAGTTATGCACAGGCCAGGCGGGTTTTAAGAGTT
TTAATAAGTTTTAAAGAGTTTTAGGCGGAAAAATCGCCTTTTTTCTCTTTTATATCAGTCACTTACATGT
GTGACCGGTTCCCAATGTACGGCTTTGGGTTCCCAATGTACGGGTTCCGGTTCCCAATGTACGGCTTTGG
GTTCCCAATGTACGTGCTATCCACAGGAAAGAGACCTTTTCGACCTTTTTCCCCTGCTAGGGCAATTTGC
CCTAGCATCTGCTCCGTACATTAGGAACCGGCGGATGCTTCGCCCTCGATCAGGTTGCGGTAGCGCATGA
CTAGGATCGGGCCAGCCTGCCCCGCCTCCTCCTTCAAATCGTACTCCGGCAGGTCATTTGACCCGATCAG
CTTGCGCACGGTGAAACAGAACTTCTTGAACTCTCCGGCGCTGCCACTGCGTTCGTAGATCGTCTTGAAC
AACCATCTGGCTTCTGCCTTGCCTGCGGCGCGGCGTGCCAGGCGGTAGAGAAAACGGCCGATGCCGGGAT
CGATCAAAAAGTAATCGGGGTGAACCGTCAGCACGTCCGGGTTCTTGCCTTCTGTGATCTCGCGGTACAT
CCAATCAGCTAGCTCGATCTCGATGTACTCCGGCCGCCCGGTTTCGCTCTTTACGATCTTGTAGCGGCTA
ATCAAGGCTTCACCCTCGGATACCGTCACCAGGCGGCCGTTCTTGGCCTTCTTCGTACGCTGCATGGCAA
CGTGCGTGGTGTTTAACCGAATGCAGGTTTCTACCAGGTCGTCTTTCTGCTTTCCGCCATCGGCTCGCCG
GCAGAACTTGAGTACGTCCGCAACGTGTGGACGGAACACGCGGCCGGGCTTGTCTCCCTTCCCTTCCCGG
TATCGGTTCATGGATTCGGTTAGATGGGAAACCGCCATCAGTACCAGGTCGTAATCCCACACACTGGCCA
TGCCGGCCGGCCCTGCGGAAACCTCTACGTGCCCGTCTGGAAGCTCGTAGCGGATCACCTCGCCAGCTCG
TCGGTCACGCTTCGACAGACGGAAAACGGCCACGTCCATGATGCTGCGACTATCGCGGGTGCCCACGTCA
TAGAGCATCGGAACGAAAAAATCTGGTTGCTCGTCGCCCTTGGGCGGCTTCCTAATCGACGGCGCACCGG
CTGCCGGCGGTTGCCGGGATTCTTTGCGGATTCGATCAGCGGCCGCTTGCCACGATTCACCGGGGCGTGC
TTCTGCCTCGATGCGTTGCCGCTGGGCGGCCTGCGCGGCCTTCAACTTCTCCACCAGGTCATCACCCAGC
GCCGCGCCGATTTGTACCGGGCCGGATGGTTTGCGACCGCTCACGCCGATTCCTCGGGCTTGGGGGTTCC
AGTGCCATTGCAGGGCCGGCAGACAACCCAGCCGCTTACGCCTGGCCAACCGCCCGTTCCTCCACACATG
GGGCATTCCACGGCGTCGGTGCCTGGTTGTTCTTGATTTTCCATGCCGCCTCCTTTAGCCGCTAAAATTC
ATCTACTCATTTATTCATTTGCTCATTTACTCTGGTAGCTGCGCGATGTATTCAGATAGCAGCTCGGTAA
TGGTCTTGCCTTGGCGTACCGCGTACATCTTCAGCTTGGTGTGATCCTCCGCCGGCAACTGAAAGTTGAC
CCGCTTCATGGCTGGCGTGTCTGCCAGGCTGGCCAACGTTGCAGCCTTGCTGCTGCGTGCGCTCGGACGG
CCGGCACTTAGCGTGTTTGTGCTTTTGCTCATTTTCTCTTTACCTCATTAACTCAAATGAGTTTTGATTT
AATTTCAGCGGCCAGCGCCTGGACCTCGCGGGCAGCGTCGCCCTCGGGTTCTGATTCAAGAACGGTTGTG
CCGGCGGCGGCAGTGCCTGGGTAGCTCACGCGCTGCGTGATACGGGACTCAAGAATGGGCAGCTCGTACC
CGGCCAGCGCCTCGGCAACCTCACCGCCGATGCGCGTGCCTTTGATCGCCCGCGACACGACAAAGGCCGC
TTGTAGCCTTCCATCCGTGACCTCAATGCGCTGCTTAACCAGCTCCACCAGGTCGGCGGTGGCCCATATG
TCGTAAGGGCTTGGCTGCACCGGAATCAGCACGAAGTCGGCTGCCTTGATCGCGGACACAGCCAAGTCCG
CCGCCTGGGGCGCTCCGTCGATCACTACGAAGTCGCGCCGGCCGATGGCCTTCACGTCGCGGTCAATCGT
CGGGCGGTCGATGCCGACAACGGTTAGCGGTTGATCTTCCCGCACGGCCGCCCAATCGCGGGCACTGCCC
TGGGGATCGGAATCGACTAACAGAACATCGGCCCCGGCGAGTTGCAGGGCGCGGGCTAGATGGGTTGCGA
TGGTCGTCTTGCCTGACCCGCCTTTCTGGTTAAGTACAGCGATAACCTTCATGCGTTCCCCTTGCGTATT
TGTTTATTTACTCATCGCATCATATACGCAGCGACCGCATGACGCAAGCTGTTTTACTCAAATACACATC
ACCTTTTTAGACGGCGGCGCTCGGTTTCTTCAGCGGCCAAGCTGGCCGGCCAGGCCGCCAGCTTGGCATC
AGACAAACCGGCCAGGATTTCATGCAGCCGCACGGTTGAGACGTGCGCGGGCGGCTCGAACACGTACCCG
GCCGCGATCATCTCCGCCTCGATCTCTTCGGTAATGAAAAACGGTTCGTCCTGGCCGTCCTGGTGCGGTT
TCATGCTTGTTCCTCTTGGCGTTCATTCTCGGCGGCCGCCAGGGCGTCGGCCTCGGTCAATGCGTCCTCA
CGGAAGGCACCGCGCCGCCTGGCCTCGGTGGGCGTCACTTCCTCGCTGCGCTCAAGTGCGCGGTACAGGG
TCGAGCGATGCACGCCAAGCAGTGCAGCCGCCTCTTTCACGGTGCGGCCTTCCTGGTCGATCAGCTCGCG
GGCGTGCGCGATCTGTGCCGGGGTGAGGGTAGGGCGGGGGCCAAACTTCACGCCTCGGGCCTTGGCGGCC
TCGCGCCCGCTCCGGGTGCGGTCGATGATTAGGGAACGCTCGAACTCGGCAATGCCGGCGAACACGGTCA
ACACCATGCGGCCGGCCGGCGTGGTGGTGTCGGCCCACGGCTCTGCCAGGCTACGCAGGCCCGCGCCGGC
CTCCTGGATGCGCTCGGCAATGTCCAGTAGGTCGCGGGTGCTGCGGGCCAGGCGGTCTAGCCTGGTCACT
GTCACAACGTCGCCAGGGCGTAGGTGGTCAAGCATCCTGGCCAGCTCCGGGCGGTCGCGCCTGGTGCCGG
TGATCTTCTCGGAAAACAGCTTGGTGCAGCCGGCCGCGTGCAGTTCGGCCCGTTGGTTGGTCAAGTCCTG
GTCGTCGGTGCTGACGCGGGCATAGCCCAGCAGGCCAGCGGCGGCGCTCTTGTTCATGGCGTAATGTCTC
CGGTTCTAGTCGCAAGTATTCTACTTTATGCGACTAAAACACGCGACAAGAAAACGCCAGGAAAAGGGCA
GGGCGGCAGCCTGTCGCGTAACTTAGGACTTGTGCGACATGTCGTTTTCAGAAGACGGCTGCACTGAACG
TCAGAAGCCGACTGCACTATAGCAGCGGAGGGGTTGGATCAAAGTACTTTGATCCCGAGGGGAACCCTGT
GGTTGGCATGCACATACAAATGGACGAACGGATAAACCTTTTCACGCCCTTTTAAATATCCGATTATTCT
AATAAACGCTCTTTTCTCTTAGGTTTACCCGCCAATATATCCTGTCAAACACTGATAGTTTAAACTGAAG
GCGGGAAACGACAATCTGATCCAAGCTCAAGCTGCTCTAGCATTCGCCATTCAGGCTGCGCAACTGTTGG
GAAGGGCGATCGGTGCGGGCCTCTTCGCTATTACGCCAGCTGGCGAAAGGGGGATGTGCTGCAAGGCGAT
TAAGTTGGGTAACGCCAGGGTTTTCCCAGTCACGACGTTGTAAAACGACGGCCAGTGCCAAGCTTGCATG
CCTGCAGGTCCCCAGATTAGCCTTTTCAATTTCAGAAAGAATGCTAACCCACAGATGGTTAGAGAGGCTT
ACGCAGCAGGTCTCATCAAGACGATCTACCCGAGCAATAATCTCCAGGAAATCAAATACCTTCCCAAGAA
GGTTAAAGATGCAGTCAAAAGATTCAGGACTAACTGCATCAAGAACACAGAGAAAGATATATTTCTCAAG
ATCAGAAGTACTATTCCAGTATGGACGATTCAAGGCTTGCTTCACAAACCAAGGCAAGTAATAGAGATTG
GAGTCTCTAAAAAGGTAGTTCCCACTGAATCAAAGGCCATGGAGTCAAAGATTCAAATAGAGGACCTAAC
AGAACTCGCCGTAAAGACTGGCGAACAGTTCATACAGAGTCTCTTACGACTCAATGACAAGAAGAAAATC
TTCGTCAACATGGTGGAGCACGACACACTTGTCTACTCCAAAAATATCAAAGATACAGTCTCAGAAGACC
AAAGGGCAATTGAGACTTTTCAACAAAGGGTAATATCCGGAAACCTCCTCGGATTCCATTGCCCAGCTAT
CTGTCACTTTATTGTGAAGATAGTGGAAAAGGAAGGTGGCTCCTACAAATGCCATCATTGCGATAAAGGA
AAGGCCATCGTTGAAGATGCCTCTGCCGACAGTGGTCCCAAAGATGGACCCCCACCCACGAGGAGCATCG
TGGAAAAAGAAGACGTTCCAACCACGTCTTCAAAGCAAGTGGATTGATGTGATATCTCCACTGACGTAAG
GGATGACGCACAATCCCACTATCCTTCGCAAGACCCTTCCTCTATATAAGGAAGTTCATTTCATTTGGAG
AGAACACGGGGGACTCTAGAGTTATCAACAAGTTTGTACAAAAAAGCAGGCTCCGCGGCCGCCCCCTTCA
CCATGGTGTCTGAAAGAGTCAGTTTAATCCTATTCCTGGTTTGTTCATTTCTAGTACTGGTACCACCAGT
TCTAACCATGGAGCCAAGCTTAGAAGTTGAACATGAGGCCTTGAAGGCCTTTAAGAATTCAGTTGCTGAC
GACCCCTTTGGAGCCCTTGCAGATTGGAGTGAAGCCAACCATCACTGCAATTGGTCTGGAATCACATGTG
ACCTTTCATCCAATCATGTCATATCGGTCTCGCTGATGGAGAAGCAGCTTGCAGGTCAGATCTCTCCATT
CCTTGGAAACATTTCCATCCTCCAGGTTCTAGACTTGAGTTCCAACTCATTCACTGGCCACATTCCACCT
CAGCTGGGGCTTTGCTCCCAGCTTTTAGAATTGAATCTTTTCCAAAATTCTCTTTCTGGATCAATTCCAC
CAGAACTAGGAAACCTTAGAAATCTGCAGTCATTAGACTTGGGGAGTAACTTCTTGGAAGGAAGCATCCC
CAAAAGCATTTGCAACTGCACTGCCTTGTTGGGACTTGGCATCATCTTCAACAATCTCACAGGTACCATC
CCAACAGACATTGGAAATTTAGCTAATCTTCAAATCCTTGTACTATATAGCAACAATATTATTGGTCCTA
TACCAGTTTCCATAGGTAAGTTGGGAGATTTGCAATCTCTAGACCTAAGTATCAACCAATTGTCTGGTGT
AATGCCTCCAGAGATCGGGAACTTATCGAACTTAGAATATCTTCAATTGTTTGAGAATCGCCTTTCTGGA
AAAATCCCATCAGAACTGGGGCAGTGTAAGAAGCTGATCTATCTGAACTTATACAGCAACCAATTTACAG
GAGGCATTCCTTCTGAGCTAGGAAACTTGGTCCAGTTGGTTGCTCTGAAGTTGTACAAAAATAGGTTAAA
TTCAACAATTCCAAGCTCCTTATTCCAGCTGAAATATTTGACTCACTTAGGAATCTCTGAGAATGAGTTG
ATTGGAACTATTCCCTCTGAGCTTGGATCTTTGAGATCACTGCAGGTACTAACTTTGCAACTGAACAAGT
TCACAGGAAAGATCCCCGCACAAATTACAAATCTTACGAACCTCACCTACCTTAGTATGGACTTTAATTT
TCTCACAGGGGAGCTTCCATCTAATATCGGATCTCTGCATAGGCTCAAGAATCTCACGTTGAACAATAAT
TTATTAGAAGGCTCAATCCCTTCAAGCATTACTAACTGTACCCATCTTGTAGTGATTGGCTTAGCCTACA
ATATGATTACCGGCGAAATTCCGCAAGGACTTGGACAATTACCGAACCTGACTTTTCTTAGCTTTGGCGT
CAATAAAATGAGCGGTAACATACCGGACGACCTTTTTAACTGCAGTAATTTAATTATCCTTGACTTGGCT
AAGAACAACTTTAGTGGAGTCCTCAAGCCCGGCATTGGTAAATTGTACAACCTCCATATCTTCCAAGCCC
ACAAGAATTCCTTAGTAGGGCCTATCCCACCTGAGATTGGCAATTTAAGTCAATTGTTCTCCTTACAGCT
GAATGGGAATAGTTTGTCAGGCACAGTTCCTCCTGAATTATCCAAGCTTTCTCCCCTTCAGGGTCTGTAC
CTCGATGACAATGCCCTAGAAGGTGCAATTCCTGAGGAAATTTTTGAACTAAAACATCTCAGTGAGCTTG
GTTTGGGTGACAACCGGTTCGCAGGACACATTCCACATGCTGTCTCTAAACTTGAGTCGCTTTTGAACTT
GTACCTCAATGGAAACGTGCTCAATGGATCCATCCCAGCAAGCATGGCTCGTCTTTCTCGGCTGGCAATC
TTGGATCTCTCTCACAACCATCTTGTCGGGTCAATACCGGGACCTGTCATTGCTAGTATGAAAAACATGC
AGATATATCTCAACTTTTCACACAATTTCTTATCAGGACCCATTCCAGATGAGATTGGGAAATTGGAGAT
GGTCCAGATCGTAGATATGTCAAACAATAATCTGTCAGGGAGCATTCCAGAGACTCTTCAAGGCTGCAGA
AACTTGTTCAATCTTGATCTGTCAGTGAATGAGCTTTCTGGTCCAGTTCCAGAGAAGGCATTTGCCCAAA
TGGATGTACTTACAAGCTTGAACCTTTCAAGAAATAATTTAAATGGTGGACTACCTGGAAGCTTAGCGAA
TATGAAGAATCTAAGCTCTCTGGACCTTTCTCAGAACAAGTTCAAGGGCATGATCCCGGAGAGTTATGCA
AATATTTCCACCTTGAAGCAGCTGAATCTTTCTTTCAATCAACTGGAAGGCCGTGTTCCAGAGACTGGGA
TATTCAAAAACGTAAGTGCATCTTCTTTGGTGGGAAACCCAGGTCTTTGTGGAACCAAATTTCTAGGGTC
ATGCAGGAATAAGAGCCATTTAGCTGCTTCTCATCGATTCTCCAAGAAAGGTCTGTTGATTCTCGGGGTA
CTTGGATCCCTCATTGTATTGCTGCTTCTCACATTTTCTGTTATAATCTTCTGTCGGTACTTCAGAAAGC
AAAAAACAGTTGAAAATCCAGAACCAGAGTATGCTTCAGCATTGACGCTCAAGAGGTTCAATCAAAAGGA
TTTAGAAATAGCTACCGGCTTCTTTAGTGCAGAAAACATCATTGGGGCCAGCACTTTGAGTACGGTATAC
AAGGGCAGAACGGAAGATGGGAAGATTGTAGCCGTAAAGAAATTGAATTTGCAACAGTTCTCTGCTGAGG
CTGATAAGTGCTTCAATAGAGAAGTGAAGACCCTGAGCCGACTCAGGCACAGAAACCTCGTAAAGGTACT
TGGGTATGCTTGGGAAAGTGGAAAAATAAAGGCTCTAGTTCTGGAATACATGGAGAAGGGGAACTTGGAC
AGCATTATACATGAACCAGGGGTGGATCATTCAAGGTGGACTTTATTGGAGAGAATCAATGTTTGTATTT
CCATTGCAAGGGGGCTGGTTTACTTGCATTCAGGGTATGATTTCCCCATTGTCCACTGTGACTTGAAGCC
TTCTAATGTTCTTTTGGATGGAGATTTGGAGGCCCATGTGAGTGATTTTGGAACATCTCGAGTTCTGGGT
GTTCATCTCCAGGATGGAAGCAGTGTTTCCTTATCATCAGCATTTGAAGGCACAATCGGATACTTGGCAC
CAGAGTTCGCATACATGAGGGAGCTCACAACCAAAGTCGATGTGTTCAGCTTTGGGATCATAGTAATGGA
GTTCCTAACAAAAAGAAGGCCAACAGGACTGGCAGCAGAGGATGGCTTGCCATTGACCTTGCGTCAGCTG
GTGGATGCGGCCCTTGCCAGTGGATCCAAAAGACTTCTTCAAATAGTGGACCCTTTCTTAGCTTCAATTG
TAACAGCGAACGAGGGGGAAGTACTGGAAAAGCTGCTTAAACTGGCCTTGTCTTGCACCTGCACTGAGCC
TGGGGATCGACCCGACATGAATGAGGTGTTGTCCAGTCTTTTGAAGCTAGGAGCAAACATACCACCTCCA
TTACCATCATCATCAAAGGGTGGGCGCGCCGACCCAGCTTTCTTGTACAAAGTGGTTGATAACAGCGGGT
TAATTAACATCTTTTACCCATACGATGTTCCTGACTATGCGGGCTATCCCTATGACGTCCCGGACTATGC
AGGATCCTATCCATATGACGTTCCAGATTACGCTGCTCAGTGCAGCGCTTAGAGCTCGAATTTCCCCGAT
CGTTCAAACATTTGGCAATAAAGTTTCTTAAGATTGAATCCTGTTGCCGGTCTTGCGATGATTATCATAT
AATTTCTGTTGAATTACGTTAAGCATGTAATAATTAACATGTAATGCATGACGTTATTTATGAGATGGGT
TTTTATGATTAGAGTCCCGCAATTATACATTTAATACGCGATAGAAAACAAAATATAGCGCGCAAACTAG
GATAAATTATCGCGCGCGGTGTCATCTATGTTACTAGATCGGGAATTGGTTCCGGAACCAATTCGTAATC
ATGTCATAGCTGTTTCCTGTGTGAAATTGTTATCCGCTCACAATTCCACACAACATACGAGCCGGAAGCA
TAAAGTGTAAAGCCTGGGGTGCCTAATGAGTGAGCTAACTCACATTAGGCTGAATTAGGCGCGCCTATTT
CTATTAATTCCCGATCTAGTAACATAGATGACACCGCGCGCGATAATTTATCCTAGTTTGCGCGCTATAT
TTTGTTTTCTATCGCGTATTAAATGTATAATTGCGGGACTCTAATCATAAAAACCCATCTCATAAATAAC
GTCATGCATTACATGTTAATTATTACATGCTTAACGTAATTCAACAGAAATTATATGATAATCATCGCAA
GACCGGCAACAGGATTCAATCTTAAGAAACTTTATTGCCAAATGTTTGAACGATCGGGGAAATTCGGGGG
ATCGATCCCGCGAACTGTGGACGAGAACTGTGCCACCAAGCGTAAGGCCGTTCTCTCGCATTTGCCTTGC
TAGGCTCGCGCGAGTTGCTGGCTGAGGCGTTCTCGAAATCAGCTCTTGTTCGGTCGGCATCTACTCTATT
CCTTTGCCCTCGGACGAGTGCTGGGGCGTCGGTTTCCACTATCGGCGAGTACTTCTACACAGCCATCGGT
CCAGACGGCCGCGCTTCTGCGGGCGATTTGTGTACGCCCGACAGTCCCGGCTCCGGATCGGACGATTGCG
TCGCATCGACCCTGCGCCCAAGCTGCATCATCGAAATTGCCGTCAACCAAGCTCTGATAGAGTTGGTCAA
GACCAATGCGGAGCATATACGCCCGGAGCCGCGGCGATCCTGCAAGCTCCGGATGCCTCCGCTCGAAGTA
GCGCGTCTGCTGCTCCATACAAGCCAACCACGGCCTCCAGAAGAAGATGTTGGCGACCTCGTATTGGGAA
TCCCCGAACATCGCCTCGCTCCAGTCAATGACCGCTGTTATGCGGCCATTGTCCGTCAGGACATTGTTGG
AGCCGAAATCCGCGTGCACGAGGTGCCGGACTTCGGGGCAGTCCTCGGCCCAAAGCATCAGCTCATCGAG
AGCCTGCGCGACGGACGCACTGACGGTGTCGTCCATCACAGTTTGCCAGTGATACACATGGGGATCAGCA
ATCGCGCATATGAAATCACGCCATGTAGTGTATTGACCGATTCCTTGCGGTCCGAATGGGCCGAACCCGC
TCGTCTGGCTAAGATCGGCCGCAGCGATCGCATCCATGGCCTCCGCGACCGGCTGCAGAACAGCGGGCAG
TTCGGTTTCAGGCAGGTCTTGCAACGTGACACCCTGTGCACGGCGGGAGATGCAATAGGTCAGGCTCTCG
CTGAATGCCCCAATGTCAAGCACTTCCGGAATCGGGAGCGCGGCCGATGCAAAGTGCCGATAAACATAAC
GATCTTTGTAGAAACCATCGGCGCAGCTATTTACCCGCAGGACATATCCACGCCCTCCTACATCGAAGCT
GAAAGCACGAGATTCTTCGCCCTCCGAGAGCTGCATCAGGTCGGAGACGCTGTCGAACTTTTCGATCAGA
AACTTCTCGACAGACGTCGCGGTGAGTTCAGGCTTTTTCATATCTTATTGCCCCCCGGGATCAGATCTGG
ATTGAGAGTGAATATGAGACTCTAATTGGATACCGAGGGGAATTTATGGAACGTCAGTGGAGCATTTTTG
ACAAGAAATATTTGCTAGCTGATAGTGACCTTAGGCGACTTTTGAACGCGCAATAATGGTTTCTGACGTA
TGTGCTTAGCTCATTAAACTCCAGAAACCCGCGGCTGAGTGGCTCCTTCAACGTTGCGGTTCTGTCAGTT
CCAAACGTAAAACGGCTTGTCCCGCGTCATCGGCGGGGGTCATAACGTGACTCCCTTAATTCTCCGCTCA
TGATCTTGATCCCCTGCGCCATCAGATCCTTGGCGGCAAGAAAGCCATCCAGTTTACTTTGCAGGGCTTC
CCAACCTTACCAGAGGGCGCCCCAGCTGGCAATTCCGGTTCGCTTGCTGTCCATAAAACCGCCCAGTCTA
GCTATCGCCATGTAAGCCCACTGCAAGCTACCTGCTTTCTCTTTGCGCTTGCGTTTTCCCTTGTCCAGAT
AGCCCAGTAGCTGACATTCATCCGGGGTCAGCACCGTTTCTGCGGACTGGCTTTCTACGTGTTCCGCTTC
CTTTAGCAGCCCTTGCGCCCTGAGTGCTTGCGGCAGCGTGAAGCTGATCCGTCGAGATTAATAGAAATAA
ATTCAGCCTAATTCGGCGTTAATTCAGTACATTAAAAACGTCCGCAATGTGTTATTAAGTTGTCTAAGCG
TCAATTTGTTTACACCACAATATATCCTGCCACCAGCCAGCCAACAGCTCCCCGACCGGCAGCTCGGCAC
AAAATCACCACTCGATACAGGCAGCCCATCAGTCCGGGACGGCGTCAGCGGGAGAGCCGTTGTAAGGCGG
CAGACTTTGCTCATGTTACCGATGCTATTCGGAAGAACGGCAACTAAGCTGCCGGGTTTGAAACACGGAT
GATCTCGCGGAGGGTAGCATGTTGATTGTAACGATGACAGAGCGTTGCTGCCTGTGATCAATTCGGGCAC
GAACCCAGTGGACATAAGCCTGTTCGGTTCGTAAGCTGTAATGCAAGTAGCGTATGCGCTCACGCAACTG
GTCCAGAACCTTGACCGAACGCAGCGGTGGTAACGGCGCAGTGGCGGTTTTCATGGCTTGTTATGACTGT
TTTTTT
Features (pLannotate 1.2.2; 28 found; start..end, strand, type, name):
     64..120     +  CDS            GmR (fragment): gentamycin acetyltransferase; aacC1; confers resistance to gentamycin
    131..918     +  CDS            SmR (fragment): aminoglycoside adenylyltransferase (Murphy, 1985); aadA; confers resistance to spectinomycin and streptomycin
   1164..1751    +  rep_origin     ori: high-copy-number ColE1/pMB1/pBR322/pUC origin of replication
   1937..2077    -  misc_feature   bom: basis of mobility region from pBR322
   2179..2218    -  CDS            rop (fragment): Rop protein, which maintains plasmids at low copy number; rop
   2421..2615    -  rep_origin     pVS1 oriV: origin of replication for the Pseudomonas plasmid pVS1 (Heeb et al., 2000)
   2681..3754    -  CDS            pVS1 RepA: replication protein from the Pseudomonas plasmid pVS1 (Heeb et al., 2000)
   4183..4812    -  CDS            pVS1 StaA: stability protein from the Pseudomonas plasmid pVS1 (Heeb et al., 2000)
   5372..5773    -  CDS            Y4CG_SINFN (fragment): Protein inferred from homology: Swiss-Prot protein existence level 3. From Sinorhizobium fredii (strain NBRC 101917 / NGR234).
   6113..6137    -  misc_feature   RB T-DNA repeat: right border repeat from nopaline C58 T-DNA
   6203..6357    -  CDS            lacZα (fragment): LacZα fragment of β-galactosidase; lacZ fragment
   6360..6380    -  misc_feature   MCS (fragment): pUC18/19 multiple cloning site
   6871..7212    +  promoter       CaMV 35S promoter: strong constitutive promoter from cauliflower mosaic virus
   7238..7262    +  protein_bind   attB1: mutant version of attB; recombination site for the Gateway® BP reaction BP Clonase™
   7367..7633    +  CDS            FLS2 (fragment): FLS2_ARATH - Experimental evidence at protein level: Swiss-Prot protein existence level 1. Constitutes the pattern-recognition receptor (PPR) that determines the specific perception of flagellin (flg22), a potent elicitor of the defense response to pathogen-associated molecular patterns (PAMPs). Flagellin-binding to the receptor is the first step to initiate the innate immune MAP kinase signaling cascade (MEKK1, MKK4/MKK5 and MPK3/MPK6), resulting in enhanced resistance against pathogens. Binding to the effector AvrPto1 or to the phosphatase hopD2 from Pseudomonas syringae blocks the downstrea
   9146..10759   +  CDS            FLS2 (fragment): FLS2_ORYSJ - Experimental evidence at protein level: Swiss-Prot protein existence level 1. Constitutes the pattern-recognition receptor (PPR) that determines the specific perception of flagellin (flg22), a potent elicitor of the defense response to pathogen-associated molecular patterns (PAMPs). Recognizes flg22 from Pseudomonas aeruginosa and Acidovorax avenae. flg22 is a peptide derived from the bacterial flagellin N-terminus sequence (PubMed:18986259, PubMed:25617720). Does not recognize flg22 from Xanthomonas oryzae pv. oryzae (Xoo) or Xanthomonas oryzae pv. oryzicola (Xoc) (PubMed:2561772
  10812..10836   -  protein_bind   attB2: mutant version of attB; recombination site for the Gateway® BP reaction BP Clonase™
  10865..10954   +  CDS            3xHA: three tandem HA epitope tags
  10988..11240   +  terminator     NOS terminator: nopaline synthase terminator and poly(A) signal
  11295..11317   -  protein_bind   lac operator (fragment): The lac repressor binds to the lac operator to inhibit transcription in E. coli. This inhibition can be relieved by adding lactose or isopropyl-β-D-thiogalactopyranoside (IPTG). lac repressor encoded by lacI
  11321..11351   -  promoter       lac promoter: promoter for the E. coli lac operon
  11366..11387   -  protein_bind   CAP binding site: CAP binding activates transcription in the presence of cAMP. E. coli catabolite activator protein
  11423..11675   -  terminator     NOS terminator: nopaline synthase terminator and poly(A) signal
  11826..12851   -  CDS            HygR: aminoglycoside phosphotransferase from E. coli; aph(4)-Ia; confers resistance to hygromycin
  12903..13082   -  promoter       NOS promoter: nopaline synthase promoter
  13162..13491   -  CDS            tnpA (fragment): TN5P_ECOLX - Also known as tnp. Experimental evidence at protein level: Swiss-Prot protein existence level 1. Mediates transposition of transposon Tn5 by a 'cut and paste' mechanism. First, the monomeric transposase binds the 19 bp inverted DNA repeats flanking the transposon. Then, dimerization of the DNA- bound transposase creates a synaptic DNA complex. After nicking of the first DNA strand, excision of the transposon proceeds through a series of intermediates. The transposase then mediates the insertion of the transposon at a new site by strand transfer. The activity of the wild- type tran
  13588..13612   -  misc_feature   LB T-DNA repeat: left border repeat from nopaline C58 T-DNA
  13871..13894   +  promoter       Pc promoter (fragment): intI1 (promoter lies within the coding sequence); class 1 integron promoter
