[The description below was written by a language model from this plasmid's Addgene catalogue record and pLannotate feature annotations shown in this document.]
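Description:
pGWB514-35S:SynVrFLS2_15-HA is a Gateway-derived binary T-DNA vector of about 14 kb, built on the pGWB514 backbone for expressing a synthetic FLS2 receptor variant in plants. Outside the T-DNA borders it carries a ColE1/pMB1-type origin with the pBR322 bom region for high-copy propagation in E. coli. It also has the pVS1 oriV with the RepA and StaA replication and stability genes, a replicon commonly used to maintain binary vectors in Agrobacterium. Bacterial selection is by spectinomycin through the aadA aminoglycoside adenylyltransferase gene. The short gentamicin acetyltransferase, rop, lacZα, lac promoter/operator and Tn5 transposase matches in the annotation appear to be leftover fragments of the backbone rather than functional parts.

Between the nopaline-type right and left border repeats lie two plant cassettes. In the first, the constitutive CaMV 35S promoter drives the SynVrFLS2_15 open reading frame, listed as a synthetic insert of roughly 4 kb. The insert is flanked by attB1 and attB2 sites left by Gateway recombination, fused at its C terminus to a 3xHA epitope tag supplied by the vector, and terminated by the NOS terminator. The automated annotation recognises parts of the insert as similar to Arabidopsis and rice FLS2, the leucine-rich-repeat receptor kinase that perceives the bacterial flagellin epitope flg22, but the record does not describe the specific engineered changes. The second cassette, in the opposite orientation, uses the NOS promoter and NOS terminator to express hygromycin phosphotransferase for selecting transformed plant tissue. The stated purpose is expression of SynVrFLS2_15 protein in plants, and the HA tag allows the protein to be detected immunologically.
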