Addgene plasmid #226419: pGWB514-35S:SynVrFLS2_15-HA
Purpose: Expressing SynVrFLS2_15 protein in plants
Depositing lab: Gitta Coaker. Depositing organization: University of California, Davis. Publication: Unlocking expanded flagellin perception through rational receptor engineering. Li T, Jarquin Bolanos E, Stevens DM, Sha H, Prigozhin DM, Coaker G. Nat Plants. 2025 Aug;11(8):1628-1641. doi: 10.1038/s41477-025-02049-y. Epub 2025 Jul 28. PubMed 40721669.
Backbone
  Vector backbone: pGWB514
  Vector type: Plant Expression
  Selectable markers: Hygromycin
Growth in bacteria
  Bacterial resistance: Spectinomycin, 50 μg/mL
  Growth temperature: 37°C
  Growth strain: DH5alpha
  Copy number: High Copy
Gene/Insert
  Gene/Insert name: SynVrFLS2_15
  Species: Synthetic
  Insert size (bp): 4000
  Promoter: 35S
  Tag / fusion protein: HA (C terminal on insert)
  Cloning method: Gateway Cloning
Terms and licenses: Academic/Nonprofit Terms; Industry Terms: Not Available to Industry
How to cite: pGWB514-35S:SynVrFLS2_15-HA was a gift from Gitta Coaker (Addgene plasmid # 226419 ; http://n2t.net/addgene:226419 ; RRID:Addgene_226419)
